Addgene plasmid #85618: pUAST-attB-yki:V5-S250A
Purpose: Expresses V5 tagged mutant yki in Drosophila.
Depositing lab: Kenneth Irvine. Depositing organization: Rutgers, The State University of New Jersey. Publication: In vivo analysis of Yorkie phosphorylation sites. Oh H, Irvine KD. Oncogene. 2009 Apr 30;28(17):1916-27. doi: 10.1038/onc.2009.43. Epub 2009 Mar 30. PubMed 19330023.
Backbone
  Vector backbone: pUAST-attb
  Modifications to backbone: PCR fragment of Yki was subcloned into pAC5.1/V5 HisA, then KpnI and PmeI fragment was subcloned into pUAST using KpnI and XbaI.
  Vector type: Insect Expression
Growth in bacteria
  Bacterial resistance: Ampicillin, 100 μg/mL
  Growth temperature: 37°C
  Growth strain: DH5alpha
  Copy number: Unknown
Gene/Insert
  Gene/Insert name: yki-V5-S250A
  Species: D. melanogaster (fly)
  Insert size (bp): 1500
  Tag / fusion protein: V5
  Cloning method: Restriction Enzyme; 5′ cloning site KpnI (unknown if destroyed); 3′ cloning site XbaI (unknown if destroyed)
  Sequencing primers: 5′ N\A
Terms and licenses: Academic/Nonprofit Terms; Industry Terms: Not Available to Industry
How to cite: pUAST-attB-yki:V5-S250A was a gift from Kenneth Irvine (Addgene plasmid # 85618 ; http://n2t.net/addgene:85618 ; RRID:Addgene_85618)
