[The description below was written by a language model from this plasmid's Addgene catalogue record and pLannotate feature annotations shown in this document.]
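Description:
pUAST-attB-yki:V5-S250A is a Drosophila transgenesis and expression plasmid of about 9.9 kb, built on the pUAST-attB backbone. It carries the D. melanogaster yorkie (yki) coding sequence with a serine-to-alanine substitution at position 250, fused at its C-terminus to a V5 epitope tag. Yki is the transcriptional coactivator that acts as the key downstream target of the Hippo/Warts kinase cascade controlling organ size. According to the record, the insert (roughly 1.5 kb) was first cloned into a pAc5.1/V5-His vector to pick up the tag. It was then moved as a KpnI–PmeI fragment into the KpnI and XbaI sites of the UAS vector.

Expression is driven by five tandem Gal4-binding UAS sites, which lie across the plasmid's numbering origin just upstream of the hsp70 basal promoter. The transgene is therefore silent until crossed to a Gal4 driver line, giving tissue- or stage-specific control. Downstream of the tag, SV40 small t intron and early-region fragments with the SV40 polyadenylation signal provide splicing and 3′ end processing. The annotated T-antigen and NLS fragments are part of this terminator block, not expressed payload.

A φC31 attB site allows integrase-mediated, site-specific insertion into attP landing sites in the fly genome, so different yki variants can be compared at the same chromosomal position. The mini-white gene marks transformants by eye colour, and an adjacent loxP site is also present. In E. coli the plasmid replicates from a high-copy ColE1/pUC origin with ampicillin selection, and it also contains an f1 origin. The construct serves in vivo analysis of Yki phosphorylation-site mutants, with V5 enabling detection of the protein.
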