Features (pLannotate 1.2.2; 25 found; start..end, strand, type, name):
     16..254     +  promoter       hsp70 promoter: Drosophila melanogaster hsp70Bb promoter
    408..1592    +  CDS            yki: YAP1_DROME - Experimental evidence at protein level: Swiss-Prot protein existence level 1. Transcriptional coactivator which is the critical downstream regulatory target in the Hippo/SWH (Sav/Wts/Hpo) signaling pathway that plays a pivotal role in organ size control and tumor suppression by restricting proliferation and promoting apoptosis (PubMed:16096061, PubMed:18313299, PubMed:22615583, PubMed:27462444). The core of this pathway is composed of a kinase cascade wherein Hippo (Hpo), in complex with its regulatory protein Salvador (Sav), phosphorylates and activates Warts (Wts) in complex wit
   1638..1679    +  CDS            V5 tag: epitope tag from simian virus 5
   1720..1794    +  CDS            small t antigen (fragment): SV40 (simian virus 40) small t antigen
   1796..1861    +  intron         small t intron: SV40 (simian virus 40) small t antigen intron
   1991..2011    +  CDS            SV40 NLS: nuclear localization signal of SV40 (simian virus 40) large T antigen
   2018..2152    +  CDS            LT_POVHA (fragment): Protein inferred from homology: Swiss-Prot protein existence level 3. Isoform large T antigen is a key early protein essential for both driving viral replication and inducing cellular transformation. Plays a role in viral genome replication by driving entry of quiescent cells into the cell cycle and by autoregulating the synthesis of viral early mRNA. Displays highly oncogenic activities by corrupting the host cellular checkpoint mechanisms that guard cell division and the transcription, replication, and repair of DNA. Participates in the modulation of cellular gene expression preceeding viral
   2177..2260    +  CDS            large T antigen (fragment): large T antigen from SV40 (simian virus 40)
   2283..2417    +  polyA_signal   SV40 poly(A) signal: SV40 polyadenylation signal
   2446..2515    +  protein_bind   attB: attB site for the φC31 integrase (Groth et al., 2000) phage φC31 integrase
   2734..2752    -  promoter       T3 promoter: promoter for bacteriophage T3 RNA polymerase
   2797..2813    -  protein_bind   lac operator: The lac repressor binds to the lac operator to inhibit transcription in E. coli. This inhibition can be relieved by adding lactose or isopropyl-β-D-thiogalactopyranoside (IPTG). lac repressor encoded by lacI
   2821..2851    -  promoter       lac promoter: promoter for the E. coli lac operon
   2866..2887    -  protein_bind   CAP binding site: CAP binding activates transcription in the presence of cAMP. E. coli catabolite activator protein
   2900..2992    -  CDS            lacI (fragment): lac repressor; lacI; The lac repressor binds to the lac operator to inhibit transcription in E. coli. This inhibition can be relieved by adding lactose or isopropyl-β-D-thiogalactopyranoside (IPTG).
   3175..3763    -  rep_origin     ori: high-copy-number ColE1/pMB1/pBR322/pUC origin of replication
   3934..4794    -  CDS            AmpR: β-lactamase; bla; confers resistance to ampicillin, carbenicillin, and related antibiotics
   4795..4899    -  promoter       AmpR promoter: bla
   4952..5380    -  rep_origin     f1 ori (sequence partly withheld): f1 bacteriophage origin of replication; arrow indicates direction of (+) strand synthesis
   5385..5542    -  CDS            lacZα (fragment): LacZα fragment of β-galactosidase; lacZ fragment
   5545..5563    +  promoter       T7 promoter: promoter for bacteriophage T7 RNA polymerase
   5588..9707    +  gene           mini-white: white; This modified version of the white gene lacks part of the first intron.
   9714..9747    -  protein_bind   loxP: Cre-mediated recombination occurs in the 8-bp core sequence (GCATACAT). Cre recombinase
   9760..9781    -  misc_feature   MCS (fragment): pUC18/19 multiple cloning site
   9780..9874    +  protein_bind   5X UAS: five tandem copies of the "ScaI site" 17-mer CGGAGTACTGTCCTCCG, an upstream activating sequence (UAS) that efficiently binds yeast Gal4 (Webster et al., 1988; Pfeiffer et al., 2010) GAL4
>Addgene plasmid #85618 | pUAST-attB-yki:V5-S250A | addgene full sequence | sequence record 177789 | Addgene NGS Result
AGACTCTAGCGAGCGCCGGAGTATAAATAGAGGCGCTTCGTCTACGGAGCGACAATTCAATTCAAACAAG
CAAAGTGAACACGTCGCTAAGCGAAAGCTAAGCAAATAAACAAGCGCAGCTGAACAAGCTAAACAATCTG
CAGTAAAGTGCAAGTTAAAGTGAATCAATTAAAAGTAACCAGCAACCAAGTAAATCAACTGCAACTACTG
AAATCTGCCAAGAAGTAATTATTGAATACAAGAAGAGAACTCTGAATAGGGAATTGGGAATTCGTTAACA
GATCTGCGGCCGCGGCTCGAGGGTACCTACTAGTCCAGTGTGGTGGAATTCTGCAGATATGTGCGCGTGC
CTAATCGCTAAGATAATTCTATGTAGTTTTCGTTTGTATACAATAAGTGCCTTTTATATGTTAACGACGA
TGTCAGCCAGCAGCAATACAAACAGCCTGATCGAGAAGGAGATCGACGACGAGGACATGCTTTCGCCGAT
CAAGTCCAACAACCTGGTGGTGCGGGTCAACCAGGACACGGACGACAACCTGCAGGCGCTATTCGACAGC
GTCCTGAATCCGGGTGACGCCAAGCGCCCGCTGCAGCTGCCCCTGCGCATGCGGAAGCTGCCCAACTCCT
TCTTCACGCCCCCGGCGCCCTCGCACTCGCGGGCCAACAGCGCCGACTCCACCTACGACGCGGGCTCCCA
GTCGAGCATCAACATCGGGAACAAGGCGTCCATCGTCCAGCAGCCAGATGGCCAGTCGCCCATCGCCGCC
ATCCCCCAGCTCCAGATTCAGCCGTCTCCCCAGCACAGCCGCCTGGCGATACATCACTCCCGAGCCCGCA
GCAGCCCCGCCTCGCTGCAGCAGAACTACAATGTGCGCGCCCGGAGCGACGCAGCAGCAGCCAACAATCC
GAATGCCAATCCGAGCAGCCAACAGCAGCCCGCTGGGCCCACTTTCCCAGAGAACAGTGCCCAAGAGTTC
CCCAGCGGCGCCCCGGCCAGCTCGGCCATTGATCTGGACGCCATGAACACCTGCATGTCGCAGGACATTC
CCATGTCCATGCAGACAGTGCACAAGAAGCAGCGCGCCTACGACGTCATCAGCCCCATTCAGTTGAACCG
CCAACTAGGCGCCTTGCCGCCGGGATGGGAGCAAGCCAAGACCAATGATGGCCAGATCTACTACTTGAAT
CATACTACAAAATCTACGCAGTGGGAGGATCCCAGAATCCAATATCGCCAGCAGCAGCAAATCTTGATGG
CCGAGCGAATAAAGCAGAATGATGTTTTGCAAACTACAAAACAAACTACCACATCGACCATTGCTAACAA
TTTGGGTCCACTGCCGGATGGTTGGGAGCAGGCAGTTACCGAGTCCGGAGATCTTTACTTTATAAATCAC
ATTGATCGAACGACTTCATGGAATGATCCCAGAATGCAATCTGGGCTTAGCGTGCTCGACTGCCCAGATA
ACTTAGTGTCTTCCCTCCAGATTGAGGATAATCTTTGCAGTAACTTGTTCAATGACGCACAGGCCATTGT
AAATCCGCCGTCTTCCCACAAACCTGACGATTTGGAATGGTATAAAATTAATTATCCAGCACAGTGGCGG
CCGCTCGAGTCTAGAGGGCCCTTCGAAGGTAAGCCTATCCCTAACCCTCTCCTCGGTCTCGATTCTACGC
GTACCGGTCATCATCACCATCACCATTGAGTTTCTAGAGGATCTTTGTGAAGGAACCTTACTTCTGTGGT
GTGACATAATTGGACAAACTACCTACAGAGATTTAAAGCTCTAAGGTAAATATAAAATTTTTAAGTGTAT
AATGTGTTAAACTACTGATTCTAATTGTTTGTGTATTTTAGATTCCAACCTATGGAACTGATGAATGGGA
GCAGTGGTGGAATGCCTTTAATGAGGAAAACCTGTTTTGCTCAGAAGAAATGCCATCTAGTGATGATGAG
GCTACTGCTGACTCTCAACATTCTACTCCTCCAAAAAAGAAGAGAAAGGTAGAAGACCCCAAGGACTTTC
CTTCAGAATTGCTAAGTTTTTTGAGTCATGCTGTGTTTAGTAATAGAACTCTTGCTTGCTTTGCTATTTA
CACCACAAAGGAAAAAGCTGCACTGCTATACAAGAAAATTATGGAAAAATATTTGATGTATAGTGCCTTG
ACTAGAGATCATAATCAGCCATACCACATTTGTAGAGGTTTTACTTGCTTTAAAAAACCTCCCACACCTC
CCCCTGAACCTGAAACATAAAATGAATGCAATTGTTGTTGTTAACTTGTTTATTGCAGCTTATAATGGTT
ACAAATAAAGCAATAGCATCACAAATTTCACAAATAAAGCATTTTTTTCACTGCATTCTAGTTGTGGTTT
GTCCAAACTCATCAATGTATCTTATCATGTCTGGATCCACTAGTGTCGACGATGTAGGTCACGGTCTCGA
AGCCGCGGTGCGGGTGCCAGGGCGTGCCCTTGGGCTCCCCGGGCGCGTACTCCACCTCACCCATCTGGTC
CATCATGATGAACGGGTCGAGGTGGCGGTAGTTGATCCCGGCGAACGCGCGGCGCACCGGGAAGCCCTCG
CCCTCGAAACCGCTGGGCGCGGTGGTCACGGTGAGCACGGGACGTGCGACGGCGTCGGCGGGTGCGGATA
CGCGGGGCAGCGTCAGCGGGTTCTCGACGGTCACGGCGGGCATGTCGACACTAGTTCTAGCCAGCTTTTG
TTCCCTTTAGTGAGGGTTAATTTCGAGCTTGGCGTAATCATGGTCATAGCTGTTTCCTGTGTGAAATTGT
TATCCGCTCACAATTCCACACAACATACGAGCCGGAAGCATAAAGTGTAAAGCCTGGGGTGCCTAATGAG
TGAGCTAACTCACATTAATTGCGTTGCGCTCACTGCCCGCTTTCCAGTCGGGAAACCTGTCGTGCCAGCT
GCATTAATGAATCGGCCAACGCGCGGGGAGAGGCGGTTTGCGTATTGGGCGCTCTTCCGCTTCCTCGCTC
ACTGACTCGCTGCGCTCGGTCGTTCGGCTGCGGCGAGCGGTATCAGCTCACTCAAAGGCGGTAATACGGT
TATCCACAGAATCAGGGGATAACGCAGGAAAGAACATGTGAGCAAAAGGCCAGCAAAAGGCCAGGAACCG
TAAAAAGGCCGCGTTGCTGGCGTTTTTCCATAGGCTCCGCCCCCCTGACGAGCATCACAAAAATCGACGC
TCAAGTCAGAGGTGGCGAAACCCGACAGGACTATAAAGATACCAGGCGTTTCCCCCTGGAAGCTCCCTCG
TGCGCTCTCCTGTTCCGACCCTGCCGCTTACCGGATACCTGTCCGCCTTTCTCCCTTCGGGAAGCGTGGC
GCTTTCTCATAGCTCACGCTGTAGGTATCTCAGTTCGGTGTAGGTCGTTCGCTCCAAGCTGGGCTGTGTG
CACGAACCCCCCGTTCAGCCCGACCGCTGCGCCTTATCCGGTAACTATCGTCTTGAGTCCAACCCGGTAA
GACACGACTTATCGCCACTGGCAGCAGCCACTGGTAACAGGATTAGCAGAGCGAGGTATGTAGGCGGTGC
TACAGAGTTCTTGAAGTGGTGGCCTAACTACGGCTACACTAGAAGAACAGTATTTGGTATCTGCGCTCTG
CTGAAGCCAGTTACCTTCGGAAAAAGAGTTGGTAGCTCTTGATCCGGCAAACAAACCACCGCTGGTAGCG
GTGGTTTTTTTGTTTGCAAGCAGCAGATTACGCGCAGAAAAAAAGGATCTCAAGAAGATCCTTTGATCTT
TTCTACGGGGTCTGACGCTCAGTGGAACGAAAACTCACGTTAAGGGATTTTGGTCATGAGATTATCAAAA
AGGATCTTCACCTAGATCCTTTTAAATTAAAAATGAAGTTTTAAATCAATCTAAAGTATATATGAGTAAA
CTTGGTCTGACAGTTACCAATGCTTAATCAGTGAGGCACCTATCTCAGCGATCTGTCTATTTCGTTCATC
CATAGTTGCCTGACTCCCCGTCGTGTAGATAACTACGATACGGGAGGGCTTACCATCTGGCCCCAGTGCT
GCAATGATACCGCGAGACCCACGCTCACCGGCTCCAGATTTATCAGCAATAAACCAGCCAGCCGGAAGGG
CCGAGCGCAGAAGTGGTCCTGCAACTTTATCCGCCTCCATCCAGTCTATTAATTGTTGCCGGGAAGCTAG
AGTAAGTAGTTCGCCAGTTAATAGTTTGCGCAACGTTGTTGCCATTGCTACAGGCATCGTGGTGTCACGC
TCGTCGTTTGGTATGGCTTCATTCAGCTCCGGTTCCCAACGATCAAGGCGAGTTACATGATCCCCCATGT
TGTGCAAAAAAGCGGTTAGCTCCTTCGGTCCTCCGATCGTTGTCAGAAGTAAGTTGGCCGCAGTGTTATC
ACTCATGGTTATGGCAGCACTGCATAATTCTCTTACTGTCATGCCATCCGTAAGATGCTTTTCTGTGACT
GGTGAGTACTCAACCAAGTCATTCTGAGAATAGTGTATGCGGCGACCGAGTTGCTCTTGCCCGGCGTCAA
TACGGGATAATACCGCGCCACATAGCAGAACTTTAAAAGTGCTCATCATTGGAAAACGTTCTTCGGGGCG
AAAACTCTCAAGGATCTTACCGCTGTTGAGATCCAGTTCGATGTAACCCACTCGTGCACCCAACTGATCT
TCAGCATCTTTTACTTTCACCAGCGTTTCTGGGTGAGCAAAAACAGGAAGGCAAAATGCCGCAAAAAAGG
GAATAAGGGCGACACGGAAATGTTGAATACTCATACTCTTCCTTTTTCAATATTATTGAAGCATTTATCA
GGGTTATTGTCTCATGAGCGGATACATATTTGAATGTATTTAGAAAAATAAACAAATAGGGGTTCCGCGC
ACATTTCCCCGAAAAGTGCCACCTAAATTGTAAGCGTTAATATTTTGTTAAAATTCGCGTTAAATTTTTG
TTAAATCAGCTCATTTTTTAACCAATAGGCCGAAATCGGCAAAATCCCTTATAAATCAAAAGAATAGACC
GAGATAGGGT
[37 nt withheld, positions 5051-5087]
AAAGAACGTGGACTCCAACGTCAAAGG
[49 nt withheld, positions 5115-5163]
T
[91 nt withheld, positions 5165-5255]
G
[124 nt withheld, positions 5257-5380]
CCCATTCGCCATTCAGGCTGCGCAACTGTTGGGAAGGGCGATCGGTGCGGGCCTCTTCGCTATTACGCCA
GCTGGCGAAAGGGGGATGTGCTGCAAGGCGATTAAGTTGGGTAACGCCAGGGTTTTCCCAGTCACGACGT
TGTAAAACGACGGCCAGTGAATTGTAATACGACTCACTATAGGGCGAATTGGGTACGTACCGGGCCCCTA
GTATGTATGTAAGTTAATAAAACCCATTTTTGCGGAAAGTAGATAAAAAAAACATTTTTTTTTTTTACTG
CACTGGATATCATTGAACTTATCTGATCAGTTTTAAATTTACTTCGATCCAAGGGTATTTGATGTACCAG
GTTCTTTCGATTACCTCTCACTCAAAATGACATTCCACTCAAAGTCAGCGCTGTTTGCCTCCTTCTCTGT
CCACAGAAATATCGCCGTCTCTTTCGCCGCTGCGTCCGCTATCTCTTTCGCCACCGTTTGTAGCGTTACG
TAGCGTCAATGTCCGCCTTCAGTTGCATTTTGTCAGCGGTTTCGTGACGAAGCTCCAAGCGGTTTACGCC
ATCAATTAAACACAAAGTGCTGTGCCAAAACTCCTCTCGCTTCTTATTTTTGTTTGTTTTTTGAGTGATT
GGGGTGGTGATTGGTTTTGGGTGGGTAAGCAGGGGAAAGTGTGAAAAATCCCGGCAATGGGCCAAGAGGA
TCAGGAGCTATTAATTCGCGGAGGCAGCAAACACCCATCTGCCGAGCATCTGAACAATGTGAGTAGTACA
TGTGCATACATCTTAAGTTCACTTGATCTATAGGAACTGCGATTGCAACATCAAATTGTCTGCGGCGTGA
GAACTGCGACCCACAAAAATCCCAAACCGCAATTGCACAAACAAATAGTGACACGAAACAGATTATTCTG
GTAGCTGTTCTCGCTATATAAGACAATTTTTGAGATCATATCATGATCAAGACATCTAAAGGCATTCATT
TTCGACTATATTCTTTTTTACAAAAAATATAACAACCAGATATTTTAAGCTGATCCTAGATGCACAAAAA
ATAAATAAAAGTATAAACCTACTTCGTAGGATACTTCGGGGTACTTTTTGTTCGGGGTTAGATGAGCATA
ACGCTTGTAGTTGATATTTGAGATCCCCTATCATTGCAGGGTGACAGCGGAGCGGCTTCGCAGAGCTGCA
TTAACCAGGGCTTCGGGCAGGCCAAAAACTACGGCACGCTCCGGCCACCCAGTCCGCCGGAGGACTCCGG
TTCAGGGAGCGGCCAACTAGCCGAGAACCTCACCTATGCCTGGCACAATATGGACATCTTTGGGGCGGTC
AATCAGCCGGGCTCCGGATGGCGGCAGCTGGTCAACCGGACACGCGGACTATTCTGCAACGAGCGACACA
TACCGGCGCCCAGGAAACATTTGCTCAAGAACGGTGAGTTTCTATTCGCAGTCGGCTGATCTGTGTGAAA
TCTTAATAAAGGGTCCAATTACCAATTTGAAACTCAGTTTGCGGCGTGGCCTATCCGGGCGAACTTTTGG
CCGTGATGGGCAGTTCCGGTGCCGGAAAGACGACCCTGCTGAATGCCCTTGCCTTTCGATCGCCGCAGGG
CATCCAAGTATCGCCATCCGGGATGCGACTGCTCAATGGCCAACCTGTGGACGCCAAGGAGATGCAGGCC
AGGTGCGCCTATGTCCAGCAGGATGACCTCTTTATCGGCTCCCTAACGGCCAGGGAACACCTGATTTTCC
AAGCCATGGTGCGGATGCCACGACATCTGACCTATCGGCAGCGAGTGGCCCGCGTGGATCAGGTGATCCA
GGAGCTTTCGCTCAGCAAATGTCAGCACACGATCATCGGTGTGCCCGGCAGGGTGAAAGGTCTGTCCGGC
GGAGAAAGGAAGCGTCTGGCATTCGCCTCCGAGGCTCTAACCGATCCGCCGCTTCTGATCTGCGATGAGC
CCACCTCCGGACTGGACTCCTTTACCGCCCACAGCGTCGTCCAGGTGCTGAAGAAGCTGTCGCAGAAGGG
CAAGACCGTCATCCTGACCATTCATCAGCCGTCTTCCGAGCTGTTTGAGCTCTTTGACAAGATCCTTCTG
ATGGCCGAGGGCAGGGTAGCTTTCTTGGGCACTCCCAGCGAAGCCGTCGACTTCTTTTCCTAGTGAGTTC
GATGTGTTTATTAAGGGTATCTAGTATTACATAACATCTCAACTCCTATCCAGCGTGGGTGCCCAGTGTC
CTACCAACTACAATCCGGCGGACTTTTACGTACAGGTGTTGGCCGTTGTGCCCGGACGGGAGATCGAGTC
CCGTGATCGGATCGCCAAGATATGCGACAATTTTGCCATTAGCAAAGTAGCCCGGGATATGGAGCAGTTG
TTGGCCACCAAAAATCTGGAGAAGCCACTGGAGCAGCCGGAGAATGGGTACACCTACAAGGCCACCTGGT
TCATGCAGTTCCGGGCGGTCCTGTGGCGATCCTGGCTGTCGGTGCTCAAGGAACCACTCCTCGTAAAAGT
GCGACTTATTCAGACAACGGTGAGTGGTTCCAGTGGAAACAAATGATATAACGCTTACAATTCTTGGAAA
CAAATTCGCTAGATTTTAGATAGAATTGCCTGATTCCACACCCTTCTTAGTTTTTTTCAATGAGATGTAT
AGTTTATAGTTTTGCAGAAGATAAATAAATTTCATTTAACTCGCGAATATTAATGAGATGCGAGTAACAT
TTTAATTTGCAGATGGTTGCCATCTTGATTGGCCTCATCTTTTTGGGCCAACAACTCACGCAAGTGGGTG
TGATGAATATCAACGGAGCCATCTTCCTCTTCCTGACCAACATGACCTTTCAAAACGTCTTTGCCACGAT
AAATGTAAGTCATGTTTAGAATACATTTGCATTTCAATAATTTACTAACTTTCTAATGAATCGATTCGAT
TTAGGTGTTCACCTCAGAGCTGCCAGTTTTTATGAGGGAGGCCCGAAGTCGACTTTATCGCTGTGACACA
TACTTTCTGGGCAAAACGATTGCCGAATTGCCGCTTTTTCTCACAGTGCCACTGGTCTTCACGGCGATTG
CCTATCCGATGATCGGACTGCGGGCCGGAGTGCTGCACTTCTTCAACTGCCTGGCGCTGGTCACTCTGGT
GGCCAATGTGTCAACGTCCTTCGGATATCTAATATCCTGCGCCAGCTCCTCGACCTCGATGGCGCTGTCT
GTGGGTCCGCCGGTTATCATACCATTCCTGCTCTTTGGCGGCTTCTTCTTGAACTCGGGCTCGGTGCCAG
TATACCTCAAATGGTTGTCGTACCTCTCATGGTTCCGTTACGCCAACGAGGGTCTGCTGATTAACCAATG
GGCGGACGTGGAGCCGGGCGAAATTAGCTGCACATCGTCGAACACCACGTGCCCCAGTTCGGGCAAGGTC
ATCCTGGAGACGCTTAACTTCTCCGCCGCCGATCTGCCGCTGGACTACGTGGGTCTGGCCATTCTCATCG
TGAGCTTCCGGGTGCTCGCATATCTGGCTCTAAGACTTCGGGCCCGACGCAAGGAGTAGCCGACATATAT
CCGAAATAACTGCTTGTTTTTTTTTTTTACCATTATTACCATCGTGTTTACTGTTTATTGCCCCCTCAAA
AAGCTAATGTAATTATATTTGTGCCAATAAAAACAAGATATGACCTATAGAATACAAGTATTTCCCCTTC
GAACATCCCCACAAGTAGACTTTGGATTTGTCTTCTAACCAAAAGACTTACACACCTGCATACCTTACAT
CAAAAACTCGTTTATCGCTACATAAAACACCGGGATATATTTTTTATATACATACTTTTCAAATCGCGCG
CCCTCTTCATAATTCACCTCCACCACACCACGTTTCGTAGTTGCTCTTTCGCTGTCTCCCACCCGCTCTC
CGCAACACATTCACCTTTTGTTCGACGACCTTGGAGCGACTGTCGTTAGTTCCGCGCGATTCGGTTCGCT
CAAATGGTTCCGAGTGGTTCATTTCGTCTCAATAGAAATTAGTAATAAATATTTGTATGTACAATTTATT
TGCTCCAATATATTTGTATATATTTCCCTCACAGCTATATTTATTCTAATTTAATATTATGACTTTTTAA
GGTAATTTTTTGTGACCTGTTCGGAGTGATTAGCGTTACAATTTGAACTGAAAGTGACATCCAGTGTTTG
TTCCTTGTGTAGATGCATCTCAAAAAAATGGTGGGCATAATAGTGTTGTTTATATATATCAAAAATAACA
ACTATAATAATAAGAATACATTTAATTTAGAAAATGCTTGGATTTCACTGGAACTAGGCTAGCATAACTT
CGTATAATGTATGCTATACGAAGTTATGCTAGCGGATCCAAGCTTGCATGCCTGCAGGTCGGAGTACTGT
CCTCCGAGCGGAGTACTGTCCTCCGAGCGGAGTACTGTCCTCCGAGCGGAGTACTGTCCTCCGAGCGGAG
TACTGTCCTCCGAGCGG
